Addgene plasmid #119812: VRER-ABEmax
Purpose: A-to-G base editor
Depositing lab: David Liu. Depositing organization: Broad Institute. Publication: Circularly permuted and PAM-modified Cas9 variants broaden the targeting scope of base editors. Huang TP, Zhao KT, Miller SM, Gaudelli NM, Oakes BL, Fellmann C, Savage DF, Liu DR. Nat Biotechnol. 2019 May 20. pii: 10.1038/s41587-019-0134-y. doi: 10.1038/s41587-019-0134-y. PubMed 31110355.
Backbone
  Vector backbone: pCMV with a BR322 origin
  Vector type: Mammalian Expression
Growth in bacteria
  Bacterial resistance: Ampicillin, 100 μg/mL
  Growth temperature: 37°C
  Growth strain: Mach1
  Copy number: Unknown
Gene/Insert
  Gene/Insert name: ecTadA-ecTadA*(7.10)-nSpCas9 (VRER)
  Cloning method: Unknown
Terms and licenses: Academic/Nonprofit Terms; Industry Terms: Not Available to Industry
How to cite: VRER-ABEmax was a gift from David Liu (Addgene plasmid # 119812 ; http://n2t.net/addgene:119812 ; RRID:Addgene_119812)
