[The description below was written by a language model from this plasmid's Addgene catalogue record and pLannotate feature annotations shown in this document.]
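Description:
VRER-ABEmax is an 8.8 kb mammalian expression plasmid encoding an adenine (A-to-G) base editor built on a pCMV backbone. It is propagated in E. coli through a pBR322/ColE1-type origin and selected with ampicillin via the β-lactamase gene and its native promoter. Short backbone remnants (a bom fragment, a lac promoter/operator with CAP site, a lacI fragment, and slivers of an SV40 promoter and a pBluescript MCS) are also annotated but have no evident role in the payload. No mammalian selection marker or reporter is annotated, which fits transient transfection use.

The payload is a single open reading frame driven by the human CMV immediate-early enhancer and promoter and terminated by the bovine growth hormone polyadenylation signal. A T7 promoter lies between the CMV promoter and the coding region, which would permit in vitro transcription. The fusion consists of two tandem copies of the E. coli tRNA adenosine deaminase TadA, recorded as wild-type ecTadA followed by the evolved ecTadA*(7.10) variant, joined to a Streptococcus pyogenes Cas9 nickase. The annotation software splits the Cas9 into an N-terminal segment carrying D10A and a C-terminal segment, but they are contiguous. The Cas9 is the VRER variant, an engineered form with altered PAM recognition relative to the canonical NGG, so the editor can reach target adenines that standard SpCas9 editors cannot. The unannotated gaps between domains presumably hold linkers, and any nuclear localization signals are likewise not annotated.

The plasmid carries no guide RNA cassette, so a guide must be supplied separately. The two sequence records (repository-sequenced and depositor-supplied) are the same length and show the same features, differing only in their numbering start point.
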