Features (pLannotate 1.2.2; 18 found; start..end, strand, type, name):
    132..335     +  promoter       CMV promoter: human cytomegalovirus (CMV) immediate early promoter
    377..395     +  promoter       T7 promoter: promoter for bacteriophage T7 RNA polymerase
    466..942     +  CDS            tadA: TADA_ECOLI - Also known as yfhC. Experimental evidence at protein level: Swiss-Prot protein existence level 1. Catalyzes the deamination of adenosine to inosine at the wobble position 34 of tRNA(Arg2). Essential for cell viability. From Escherichia coli (strain K12).
   1063..1554    +  CDS            tadA: TADA_ECOLI - Also known as yfhC. Experimental evidence at protein level: Swiss-Prot protein existence level 1. Catalyzes the deamination of adenosine to inosine at the wobble position 34 of tRNA(Arg2). Essential for cell viability. From Escherichia coli (strain K12).
   1654..3255    +  CDS            dCas9(N): N-terminal portion of catalytically inactive Streptococcus pyogenes dCas9 carrying the D10A mutation (Zetsche et al., 2015)
   3256..5750    +  CDS            Cas9(C) (fragment): C-terminal portion of Streptococcus pyogenes Cas9 (Zetsche et al., 2015)
   5872..6096    +  polyA_signal   bGH poly(A) signal: bovine growth hormone polyadenylation signal
   6100..6121    +  promoter       SV40 promoter (fragment): SV40 enhancer and early promoter
   6126..6142    +  misc_feature   MCS (fragment): pBluescript multiple cloning site
   6191..6207    -  protein_bind   lac operator: The lac repressor binds to the lac operator to inhibit transcription in E. coli. This inhibition can be relieved by adding lactose or isopropyl-β-D-thiogalactopyranoside (IPTG). lac repressor encoded by lacI
   6215..6245    -  promoter       lac promoter: promoter for the E. coli lac operon
   6260..6281    -  protein_bind   CAP binding site: CAP binding activates transcription in the presence of cAMP. E. coli catabolite activator protein
   6294..6386    -  CDS            lacI (fragment): lac repressor; lacI; The lac repressor binds to the lac operator to inhibit transcription in E. coli. This inhibition can be relieved by adding lactose or isopropyl-β-D-thiogalactopyranoside (IPTG).
   6569..7157    -  rep_origin     ori: high-copy-number ColE1/pMB1/pBR322/pUC origin of replication
   7328..8188    -  CDS            AmpR: β-lactamase; bla; confers resistance to ampicillin, carbenicillin, and related antibiotics
   8189..8293    -  promoter       AmpR promoter: bla
   8364..8408    -  misc_feature   bom (fragment): basis of mobility region from pBR322
   8563..131     +  enhancer       CMV enhancer (across the origin): human cytomegalovirus immediate early enhancer
>Addgene plasmid #119812 | VRER-ABEmax | depositor full sequence | sequence record 228926 | VRER-ABEmax sequence 8811 bps
ATATGCCAAGTACGCCCCCTATTGACGTCAATGACGGTAAATGGCCCGCCTGGCATTATGCCCAGTACAT
GACCTTATGGGACTTTCCTACTTGGCAGTACATCTACGTATTAGTCATCGCTATTACCATGGTGATGCGG
TTTTGGCAGTACATCAATGGGCGTGGATAGCGGTTTGACTCACGGGGATTTCCAAGTCTCCACCCCATTG
ACGTCAATGGGAGTTTGTTTTGGCACCAAAATCAACGGGACTTTCCAAAATGTCGTAACAACTCCGCCCC
ATTGACGCAAATGGGCGGTAGGCGTGTACGGTGGGAGGTCTATATAAGCAGAGCTGGTTTAGTGAACCGT
CAGATCCGCTAGAGATCCGCGGCCGCTAATACGACTCACTATAGGGAGAGCCGCCACCATGAAACGGACA
GCCGACGGAAGCGAGTTCGAGTCACCAAAGAAGAAGCGGAAAGTCTCTGAAGTCGAGTTTAGCCACGAGT
ATTGGATGAGGCACGCACTGACCCTGGCAAAGCGAGCATGGGATGAAAGAGAAGTCCCCGTGGGCGCCGT
GCTGGTGCACAACAATAGAGTGATCGGAGAGGGATGGAACAGGCCAATCGGCCGCCACGACCCTACCGCA
CACGCAGAGATCATGGCACTGAGGCAGGGAGGCCTGGTCATGCAGAATTACCGCCTGATCGATGCCACCC
TGTATGTGACACTGGAGCCATGCGTGATGTGCGCAGGAGCAATGATCCACAGCAGGATCGGAAGAGTGGT
GTTCGGAGCACGGGACGCCAAGACCGGCGCAGCAGGCTCCCTGATGGATGTGCTGCACCACCCCGGCATG
AACCACCGGGTGGAGATCACAGAGGGAATCCTGGCAGACGAGTGCGCCGCCCTGCTGAGCGATTTCTTTA
GAATGCGGAGACAGGAGATCAAGGCCCAGAAGAAGGCACAGAGCTCCACCGACTCTGGAGGATCTAGCGG
AGGATCCTCTGGAAGCGAGACACCAGGCACAAGCGAGTCCGCCACACCAGAGAGCTCCGGCGGCTCCTCC
GGAGGATCCTCTGAGGTGGAGTTTTCCCACGAGTACTGGATGAGACATGCCCTGACCCTGGCCAAGAGGG
CACGCGATGAGAGGGAGGTGCCTGTGGGAGCCGTGCTGGTGCTGAACAATAGAGTGATCGGCGAGGGCTG
GAACAGAGCCATCGGCCTGCACGACCCAACAGCCCATGCCGAAATTATGGCCCTGAGACAGGGCGGCCTG
GTCATGCAGAACTACAGACTGATTGACGCCACCCTGTACGTGACATTCGAGCCTTGCGTGATGTGCGCCG
GCGCCATGATCCACTCTAGGATCGGCCGCGTGGTGTTTGGCGTGAGGAACGCAAAAACCGGCGCCGCAGG
CTCCCTGATGGACGTGCTGCACTACCCCGGCATGAATCACCGCGTCGAAATTACCGAGGGAATCCTGGCA
GATGAATGTGCCGCCCTGCTGTGCTATTTCTTTCGGATGCCTAGACAGGTGTTCAATGCTCAGAAGAAGG
CCCAGAGCTCCACCGACTCCGGAGGATCTAGCGGAGGCTCCTCTGGCTCTGAGACACCTGGCACAAGCGA
GAGCGCAACACCTGAAAGCAGCGGGGGCAGCAGCGGGGGGTCAGACAAGAAGTACAGCATCGGCCTGGCC
ATCGGCACCAACTCTGTGGGCTGGGCCGTGATCACCGACGAGTACAAGGTGCCCAGCAAGAAATTCAAGG
TGCTGGGCAACACCGACCGGCACAGCATCAAGAAGAACCTGATCGGAGCCCTGCTGTTCGACAGCGGCGA
AACAGCCGAGGCCACCCGGCTGAAGAGAACCGCCAGAAGAAGATACACCAGACGGAAGAACCGGATCTGC
TATCTGCAAGAGATCTTCAGCAACGAGATGGCCAAGGTGGACGACAGCTTCTTCCACAGACTGGAAGAGT
CCTTCCTGGTGGAAGAGGATAAGAAGCACGAGCGGCACCCCATCTTCGGCAACATCGTGGACGAGGTGGC
CTACCACGAGAAGTACCCCACCATCTACCACCTGAGAAAGAAACTGGTGGACAGCACCGACAAGGCCGAC
CTGCGGCTGATCTATCTGGCCCTGGCCCACATGATCAAGTTCCGGGGCCACTTCCTGATCGAGGGCGACC
TGAACCCCGACAACAGCGACGTGGACAAGCTGTTCATCCAGCTGGTGCAGACCTACAACCAGCTGTTCGA
GGAAAACCCCATCAACGCCAGCGGCGTGGACGCCAAGGCCATCCTGTCTGCCAGACTGAGCAAGAGCAGA
CGGCTGGAAAATCTGATCGCCCAGCTGCCCGGCGAGAAGAAGAATGGCCTGTTCGGAAACCTGATTGCCC
TGAGCCTGGGCCTGACCCCCAACTTCAAGAGCAACTTCGACCTGGCCGAGGATGCCAAACTGCAGCTGAG
CAAGGACACCTACGACGACGACCTGGACAACCTGCTGGCCCAGATCGGCGACCAGTACGCCGACCTGTTT
CTGGCCGCCAAGAACCTGTCCGACGCCATCCTGCTGAGCGACATCCTGAGAGTGAACACCGAGATCACCA
AGGCCCCCCTGAGCGCCTCTATGATCAAGAGATACGACGAGCACCACCAGGACCTGACCCTGCTGAAAGC
TCTCGTGCGGCAGCAGCTGCCTGAGAAGTACAAAGAGATTTTCTTCGACCAGAGCAAGAACGGCTACGCC
GGCTACATTGACGGCGGAGCCAGCCAGGAAGAGTTCTACAAGTTCATCAAGCCCATCCTGGAAAAGATGG
ACGGCACCGAGGAACTGCTCGTGAAGCTGAACAGAGAGGACCTGCTGCGGAAGCAGCGGACCTTCGACAA
CGGCAGCATCCCCCACCAGATCCACCTGGGAGAGCTGCACGCCATTCTGCGGCGGCAGGAAGATTTTTAC
CCATTCCTGAAGGACAACCGGGAAAAGATCGAGAAGATCCTGACCTTCCGCATCCCCTACTACGTGGGCC
CTCTGGCCAGGGGAAACAGCAGATTCGCCTGGATGACCAGAAAGAGCGAGGAAACCATCACCCCCTGGAA
CTTCGAGGAAGTGGTGGACAAGGGCGCTTCCGCCCAGAGCTTCATCGAGCGGATGACCAACTTCGATAAG
AACCTGCCCAACGAGAAGGTGCTGCCCAAGCACAGCCTGCTGTACGAGTACTTCACCGTGTATAACGAGC
TGACCAAAGTGAAATACGTGACCGAGGGAATGAGAAAGCCCGCCTTCCTGAGCGGCGAGCAGAAAAAGGC
CATCGTGGACCTGCTGTTCAAGACCAACCGGAAAGTGACCGTGAAGCAGCTGAAAGAGGACTACTTCAAG
AAAATCGAGTGCTTCGACTCCGTGGAAATCTCCGGCGTGGAAGATCGGTTCAACGCCTCCCTGGGCACAT
ACCACGATCTGCTGAAAATTATCAAGGACAAGGACTTCCTGGACAATGAGGAAAACGAGGACATTCTGGA
AGATATCGTGCTGACCCTGACACTGTTTGAGGACAGAGAGATGATCGAGGAACGGCTGAAAACCTATGCC
CACCTGTTCGACGACAAAGTGATGAAGCAGCTGAAGCGGCGGAGATACACCGGCTGGGGCAGGCTGAGCC
GGAAGCTGATCAACGGCATCCGGGACAAGCAGTCCGGCAAGACAATCCTGGATTTCCTGAAGTCCGACGG
CTTCGCCAACAGAAACTTCATGCAGCTGATCCACGACGACAGCCTGACCTTTAAAGAGGACATCCAGAAA
GCCCAGGTGTCCGGCCAGGGCGATAGCCTGCACGAGCACATTGCCAATCTGGCCGGCAGCCCCGCCATTA
AGAAGGGCATCCTGCAGACAGTGAAGGTGGTGGACGAGCTCGTGAAAGTGATGGGCCGGCACAAGCCCGA
GAACATCGTGATCGAAATGGCCAGAGAGAACCAGACCACCCAGAAGGGACAGAAGAACAGCCGCGAGAGA
ATGAAGCGGATCGAAGAGGGCATCAAAGAGCTGGGCAGCCAGATCCTGAAAGAACACCCCGTGGAAAACA
CCCAGCTGCAGAACGAGAAGCTGTACCTGTACTACCTGCAGAATGGGCGGGATATGTACGTGGACCAGGA
ACTGGACATCAACCGGCTGTCCGACTACGATGTGGACCATATCGTGCCTCAGAGCTTTCTGAAGGACGAC
TCCATCGACAACAAGGTGCTGACCAGAAGCGACAAGAACCGGGGCAAGAGCGACAACGTGCCCTCCGAAG
AGGTCGTGAAGAAGATGAAGAACTACTGGCGGCAGCTGCTGAACGCCAAGCTGATTACCCAGAGAAAGTT
CGACAATCTGACCAAGGCCGAGAGAGGCGGCCTGAGCGAACTGGATAAGGCCGGCTTCATCAAGAGACAG
CTGGTGGAAACCCGGCAGATCACAAAGCACGTGGCACAGATCCTGGACTCCCGGATGAACACTAAGTACG
ACGAGAATGACAAGCTGATCCGGGAAGTGAAAGTGATCACCCTGAAGTCCAAGCTGGTGTCCGATTTCCG
GAAGGATTTCCAGTTTTACAAAGTGCGCGAGATCAACAACTACCACCACGCCCACGACGCCTACCTGAAC
GCCGTCGTGGGAACCGCCCTGATCAAAAAGTACCCTAAGCTGGAAAGCGAGTTCGTGTACGGCGACTACA
AGGTGTACGACGTGCGGAAGATGATCGCCAAGAGCGAGCAGGAAATCGGCAAGGCTACCGCCAAGTACTT
CTTCTACAGCAACATCATGAACTTTTTCAAGACCGAGATTACCCTGGCCAACGGCGAGATCCGGAAGCGG
CCTCTGATCGAGACAAACGGCGAAACCGGGGAGATCGTGTGGGATAAGGGCCGGGATTTTGCCACCGTGC
GGAAAGTGCTGAGCATGCCCCAAGTGAATATCGTGAAAAAGACCGAGGTGCAGACAGGCGGCTTCAGCAA
AGAGTCTATCCTGCCCAAGAGGAACAGCGATAAGCTGATCGCCAGAAAGAAGGACTGGGACCCTAAGAAG
TACGGCGGCTTCGTGAGCCCCACCGTGGCCTATTCTGTGCTGGTGGTGGCCAAAGTGGAAAAGGGCAAGT
CCAAGAAACTGAAGAGTGTGAAAGAGCTGCTGGGGATCACCATCATGGAAAGAAGCAGCTTCGAGAAGAA
TCCCATCGACTTTCTGGAAGCCAAGGGCTACAAAGAAGTGAAAAAGGACCTGATCATCAAGCTGCCTAAG
TACTCCCTGTTCGAGCTGGAAAACGGCCGGAAGAGAATGCTGGCCTCAGCCAGAGAACTGCAGAAGGGAA
ACGAACTGGCCCTGCCCTCCAAATATGTGAACTTCCTGTACCTGGCCAGCCACTATGAGAAGCTGAAGGG
CTCCCCCGAGGATAATGAGCAGAAACAGCTGTTTGTGGAACAGCACAAGCACTACCTGGACGAGATCATC
GAGCAGATCAGCGAGTTCTCCAAGAGAGTGATCCTGGCCGACGCTAATCTGGACAAAGTGCTGTCCGCCT
ACAACAAGCACCGGGATAAGCCCATCAGAGAGCAGGCCGAGAATATCATCCACCTGTTTACCCTGACCAA
TCTGGGAGCCCCTGCCGCCTTCAAGTACTTTGACACCACCATCGACCGGAAGGAGTACAGAAGCACCAAA
GAGGTGCTGGACGCCACCCTGATCCACCAGAGCATCACCGGCCTGTACGAGACACGGATCGACCTGTCTC
AGCTGGGAGGTGACTCTGGCGGCTCAAAAAGAACCGCCGACGGCAGCGAATTCGAGCCCAAGAAGAAGAG
GAAAGTCTAACCGGTCATCATCACCATCACCATTGAGTTTAAACCCGCTGATCAGCCTCGACTGTGCCTT
CTAGTTGCCAGCCATCTGTTGTTTGCCCCTCCCCCGTGCCTTCCTTGACCCTGGAAGGTGCCACTCCCAC
TGTCCTTTCCTAATAAAATGAGGAAATTGCATCGCATTGTCTGAGTAGGTGTCATTCTATTCTGGGGGGT
GGGGTGGGGCAGGACAGCAAGGGGGAGGATTGGGAAGACAATAGCAGGCATGCTGGGGATGCGGTGGGCT
CTATGGCTTCTGAGGCGGAAAGAACCAGCTGGGGCTCGATACCGTCGACCTCTAGCTAGAGCTTGGCGTA
ATCATGGTCATAGCTGTTTCCTGTGTGAAATTGTTATCCGCTCACAATTCCACACAACATACGAGCCGGA
AGCATAAAGTGTAAAGCCTAGGGTGCCTAATGAGTGAGCTAACTCACATTAATTGCGTTGCGCTCACTGC
CCGCTTTCCAGTCGGGAAACCTGTCGTGCCAGCTGCATTAATGAATCGGCCAACGCGCGGGGAGAGGCGG
TTTGCGTATTGGGCGCTCTTCCGCTTCCTCGCTCACTGACTCGCTGCGCTCGGTCGTTCGGCTGCGGCGA
GCGGTATCAGCTCACTCAAAGGCGGTAATACGGTTATCCACAGAATCAGGGGATAACGCAGGAAAGAACA
TGTGAGCAAAAGGCCAGCAAAAGGCCAGGAACCGTAAAAAGGCCGCGTTGCTGGCGTTTTTCCATAGGCT
CCGCCCCCCTGACGAGCATCACAAAAATCGACGCTCAAGTCAGAGGTGGCGAAACCCGACAGGACTATAA
AGATACCAGGCGTTTCCCCCTGGAAGCTCCCTCGTGCGCTCTCCTGTTCCGACCCTGCCGCTTACCGGAT
ACCTGTCCGCCTTTCTCCCTTCGGGAAGCGTGGCGCTTTCTCATAGCTCACGCTGTAGGTATCTCAGTTC
GGTGTAGGTCGTTCGCTCCAAGCTGGGCTGTGTGCACGAACCCCCCGTTCAGCCCGACCGCTGCGCCTTA
TCCGGTAACTATCGTCTTGAGTCCAACCCGGTAAGACACGACTTATCGCCACTGGCAGCAGCCACTGGTA
ACAGGATTAGCAGAGCGAGGTATGTAGGCGGTGCTACAGAGTTCTTGAAGTGGTGGCCTAACTACGGCTA
CACTAGAAGAACAGTATTTGGTATCTGCGCTCTGCTGAAGCCAGTTACCTTCGGAAAAAGAGTTGGTAGC
TCTTGATCCGGCAAACAAACCACCGCTGGTAGCGGTGGTTTTTTTGTTTGCAAGCAGCAGATTACGCGCA
GAAAAAAAGGATCTCAAGAAGATCCTTTGATCTTTTCTACGGGGTCTGACGCTCAGTGGAACGAAAACTC
ACGTTAAGGGATTTTGGTCATGAGATTATCAAAAAGGATCTTCACCTAGATCCTTTTAAATTAAAAATGA
AGTTTTAAATCAATCTAAAGTATATATGAGTAAACTTGGTCTGACAGTTACCAATGCTTAATCAGTGAGG
CACCTATCTCAGCGATCTGTCTATTTCGTTCATCCATAGTTGCCTGACTCCCCGTCGTGTAGATAACTAC
GATACGGGAGGGCTTACCATCTGGCCCCAGTGCTGCAATGATACCGCGAGACCCACGCTCACCGGCTCCA
GATTTATCAGCAATAAACCAGCCAGCCGGAAGGGCCGAGCGCAGAAGTGGTCCTGCAACTTTATCCGCCT
CCATCCAGTCTATTAATTGTTGCCGGGAAGCTAGAGTAAGTAGTTCGCCAGTTAATAGTTTGCGCAACGT
TGTTGCCATTGCTACAGGCATCGTGGTGTCACGCTCGTCGTTTGGTATGGCTTCATTCAGCTCCGGTTCC
CAACGATCAAGGCGAGTTACATGATCCCCCATGTTGTGCAAAAAAGCGGTTAGCTCCTTCGGTCCTCCGA
TCGTTGTCAGAAGTAAGTTGGCCGCAGTGTTATCACTCATGGTTATGGCAGCACTGCATAATTCTCTTAC
TGTCATGCCATCCGTAAGATGCTTTTCTGTGACTGGTGAGTACTCAACCAAGTCATTCTGAGAATAGTGT
ATGCGGCGACCGAGTTGCTCTTGCCCGGCGTCAATACGGGATAATACCGCGCCACATAGCAGAACTTTAA
AAGTGCTCATCATTGGAAAACGTTCTTCGGGGCGAAAACTCTCAAGGATCTTACCGCTGTTGAGATCCAG
TTCGATGTAACCCACTCGTGCACCCAACTGATCTTCAGCATCTTTTACTTTCACCAGCGTTTCTGGGTGA
GCAAAAACAGGAAGGCAAAATGCCGCAAAAAAGGGAATAAGGGCGACACGGAAATGTTGAATACTCATAC
TCTTCCTTTTTCAATATTATTGAAGCATTTATCAGGGTTATTGTCTCATGAGCGGATACATATTTGAATG
TATTTAGAAAAATAAACAAATAGGGGTTCCGCGCACATTTCCCCGAAAAGTGCCACCTGACGTCGACGGA
TCGGGAGATCGATCTCCCGATCCCCTAGGGTCGACTCTCAGTACAATCTGCTCTGATGCCGCATAGTTAA
GCCAGTATCTGCTCCCTGCTTGTGTGTTGGAGGTCGCTGAGTAGTGCGCGAGCAAAATTTAAGCTACAAC
AAGGCAAGGCTTGACCGACAATTGCATGAAGAATCTGCTTAGGGTTAGGCGTTTTGCGCTGCTTCGCGAT
GTACGGGCCAGATATACGCGTTGACATTGATTATTGACTAGTTATTAATAGTAATCAATTACGGGGTCAT
TAGTTCATAGCCCATATATGGAGTTCCGCGTTACATAACTTACGGTAAATGGCCCGCCTGGCTGACCGCC
CAACGACCCCCGCCCATTGACGTCAATAATGACGTATGTTCCCATAGTAACGCCAATAGGGACTTTCCAT
TGACGTCAATGGGTGGAGTATTTACGGTAAACTGCCCACTTGGCAGTACATCAAGTGTATC
