Features (pLannotate 1.2.2; 18 found; start..end, strand, type, name):
    122..501     +  enhancer       CMV enhancer: human cytomegalovirus immediate early enhancer
    502..705     +  promoter       CMV promoter: human cytomegalovirus (CMV) immediate early promoter
    747..765     +  promoter       T7 promoter: promoter for bacteriophage T7 RNA polymerase
    836..1312    +  CDS            tadA: TADA_ECOLI - Also known as yfhC. Experimental evidence at protein level: Swiss-Prot protein existence level 1. Catalyzes the deamination of adenosine to inosine at the wobble position 34 of tRNA(Arg2). Essential for cell viability. From Escherichia coli (strain K12).
   1433..1924    +  CDS            tadA: TADA_ECOLI - Also known as yfhC. Experimental evidence at protein level: Swiss-Prot protein existence level 1. Catalyzes the deamination of adenosine to inosine at the wobble position 34 of tRNA(Arg2). Essential for cell viability. From Escherichia coli (strain K12).
   2024..3625    +  CDS            dCas9(N): N-terminal portion of catalytically inactive Streptococcus pyogenes dCas9 carrying the D10A mutation (Zetsche et al., 2015)
   3626..6120    +  CDS            Cas9(C) (fragment): C-terminal portion of Streptococcus pyogenes Cas9 (Zetsche et al., 2015)
   6242..6466    +  polyA_signal   bGH poly(A) signal: bovine growth hormone polyadenylation signal
   6470..6491    +  promoter       SV40 promoter (fragment): SV40 enhancer and early promoter
   6496..6512    +  misc_feature   MCS (fragment): pBluescript multiple cloning site
   6561..6577    -  protein_bind   lac operator: The lac repressor binds to the lac operator to inhibit transcription in E. coli. This inhibition can be relieved by adding lactose or isopropyl-β-D-thiogalactopyranoside (IPTG). lac repressor encoded by lacI
   6585..6615    -  promoter       lac promoter: promoter for the E. coli lac operon
   6630..6651    -  protein_bind   CAP binding site: CAP binding activates transcription in the presence of cAMP. E. coli catabolite activator protein
   6664..6756    -  CDS            lacI (fragment): lac repressor; lacI; The lac repressor binds to the lac operator to inhibit transcription in E. coli. This inhibition can be relieved by adding lactose or isopropyl-β-D-thiogalactopyranoside (IPTG).
   6939..7527    -  rep_origin     ori: high-copy-number ColE1/pMB1/pBR322/pUC origin of replication
   7698..8558    -  CDS            AmpR: β-lactamase; bla; confers resistance to ampicillin, carbenicillin, and related antibiotics
   8559..8663    -  promoter       AmpR promoter: bla
   8734..8778    -  misc_feature   bom (fragment): basis of mobility region from pBR322
>Addgene plasmid #119812 | VRER-ABEmax | addgene full sequence | sequence record 231822 | Addgene NGS Result
TAGTGCGCGAGCAAAATTTAAGCTACAACAAGGCAAGGCTTGACCGACAATTGCATGAAGAATCTGCTTA
GGGTTAGGCGTTTTGCGCTGCTTCGCGATGTACGGGCCAGATATACGCGTTGACATTGATTATTGACTAG
TTATTAATAGTAATCAATTACGGGGTCATTAGTTCATAGCCCATATATGGAGTTCCGCGTTACATAACTT
ACGGTAAATGGCCCGCCTGGCTGACCGCCCAACGACCCCCGCCCATTGACGTCAATAATGACGTATGTTC
CCATAGTAACGCCAATAGGGACTTTCCATTGACGTCAATGGGTGGAGTATTTACGGTAAACTGCCCACTT
GGCAGTACATCAAGTGTATCATATGCCAAGTACGCCCCCTATTGACGTCAATGACGGTAAATGGCCCGCC
TGGCATTATGCCCAGTACATGACCTTATGGGACTTTCCTACTTGGCAGTACATCTACGTATTAGTCATCG
CTATTACCATGGTGATGCGGTTTTGGCAGTACATCAATGGGCGTGGATAGCGGTTTGACTCACGGGGATT
TCCAAGTCTCCACCCCATTGACGTCAATGGGAGTTTGTTTTGGCACCAAAATCAACGGGACTTTCCAAAA
TGTCGTAACAACTCCGCCCCATTGACGCAAATGGGCGGTAGGCGTGTACGGTGGGAGGTCTATATAAGCA
GAGCTGGTTTAGTGAACCGTCAGATCCGCTAGAGATCCGCGGCCGCTAATACGACTCACTATAGGGAGAG
CCGCCACCATGAAACGGACAGCCGACGGAAGCGAGTTCGAGTCACCAAAGAAGAAGCGGAAAGTCTCTGA
AGTCGAGTTTAGCCACGAGTATTGGATGAGGCACGCACTGACCCTGGCAAAGCGAGCATGGGATGAAAGA
GAAGTCCCCGTGGGCGCCGTGCTGGTGCACAACAATAGAGTGATCGGAGAGGGATGGAACAGGCCAATCG
GCCGCCACGACCCTACCGCACACGCAGAGATCATGGCACTGAGGCAGGGAGGCCTGGTCATGCAGAATTA
CCGCCTGATCGATGCCACCCTGTATGTGACACTGGAGCCATGCGTGATGTGCGCAGGAGCAATGATCCAC
AGCAGGATCGGAAGAGTGGTGTTCGGAGCACGGGACGCCAAGACCGGCGCAGCAGGCTCCCTGATGGATG
TGCTGCACCACCCCGGCATGAACCACCGGGTGGAGATCACAGAGGGAATCCTGGCAGACGAGTGCGCCGC
CCTGCTGAGCGATTTCTTTAGAATGCGGAGACAGGAGATCAAGGCCCAGAAGAAGGCACAGAGCTCCACC
GACTCTGGAGGATCTAGCGGAGGATCCTCTGGAAGCGAGACACCAGGCACAAGCGAGTCCGCCACACCAG
AGAGCTCCGGCGGCTCCTCCGGAGGATCCTCTGAGGTGGAGTTTTCCCACGAGTACTGGATGAGACATGC
CCTGACCCTGGCCAAGAGGGCACGCGATGAGAGGGAGGTGCCTGTGGGAGCCGTGCTGGTGCTGAACAAT
AGAGTGATCGGCGAGGGCTGGAACAGAGCCATCGGCCTGCACGACCCAACAGCCCATGCCGAAATTATGG
CCCTGAGACAGGGCGGCCTGGTCATGCAGAACTACAGACTGATTGACGCCACCCTGTACGTGACATTCGA
GCCTTGCGTGATGTGCGCCGGCGCCATGATCCACTCTAGGATCGGCCGCGTGGTGTTTGGCGTGAGGAAC
GCAAAAACCGGCGCCGCAGGCTCCCTGATGGACGTGCTGCACTACCCCGGCATGAATCACCGCGTCGAAA
TTACCGAGGGAATCCTGGCAGATGAATGTGCCGCCCTGCTGTGCTATTTCTTTCGGATGCCTAGACAGGT
GTTCAATGCTCAGAAGAAGGCCCAGAGCTCCACCGACTCCGGAGGATCTAGCGGAGGCTCCTCTGGCTCT
GAGACACCTGGCACAAGCGAGAGCGCAACACCTGAAAGCAGCGGGGGCAGCAGCGGGGGGTCAGACAAGA
AGTACAGCATCGGCCTGGCCATCGGCACCAACTCTGTGGGCTGGGCCGTGATCACCGACGAGTACAAGGT
GCCCAGCAAGAAATTCAAGGTGCTGGGCAACACCGACCGGCACAGCATCAAGAAGAACCTGATCGGAGCC
CTGCTGTTCGACAGCGGCGAAACAGCCGAGGCCACCCGGCTGAAGAGAACCGCCAGAAGAAGATACACCA
GACGGAAGAACCGGATCTGCTATCTGCAAGAGATCTTCAGCAACGAGATGGCCAAGGTGGACGACAGCTT
CTTCCACAGACTGGAAGAGTCCTTCCTGGTGGAAGAGGATAAGAAGCACGAGCGGCACCCCATCTTCGGC
AACATCGTGGACGAGGTGGCCTACCACGAGAAGTACCCCACCATCTACCACCTGAGAAAGAAACTGGTGG
ACAGCACCGACAAGGCCGACCTGCGGCTGATCTATCTGGCCCTGGCCCACATGATCAAGTTCCGGGGCCA
CTTCCTGATCGAGGGCGACCTGAACCCCGACAACAGCGACGTGGACAAGCTGTTCATCCAGCTGGTGCAG
ACCTACAACCAGCTGTTCGAGGAAAACCCCATCAACGCCAGCGGCGTGGACGCCAAGGCCATCCTGTCTG
CCAGACTGAGCAAGAGCAGACGGCTGGAAAATCTGATCGCCCAGCTGCCCGGCGAGAAGAAGAATGGCCT
GTTCGGAAACCTGATTGCCCTGAGCCTGGGCCTGACCCCCAACTTCAAGAGCAACTTCGACCTGGCCGAG
GATGCCAAACTGCAGCTGAGCAAGGACACCTACGACGACGACCTGGACAACCTGCTGGCCCAGATCGGCG
ACCAGTACGCCGACCTGTTTCTGGCCGCCAAGAACCTGTCCGACGCCATCCTGCTGAGCGACATCCTGAG
AGTGAACACCGAGATCACCAAGGCCCCCCTGAGCGCCTCTATGATCAAGAGATACGACGAGCACCACCAG
GACCTGACCCTGCTGAAAGCTCTCGTGCGGCAGCAGCTGCCTGAGAAGTACAAAGAGATTTTCTTCGACC
AGAGCAAGAACGGCTACGCCGGCTACATTGACGGCGGAGCCAGCCAGGAAGAGTTCTACAAGTTCATCAA
GCCCATCCTGGAAAAGATGGACGGCACCGAGGAACTGCTCGTGAAGCTGAACAGAGAGGACCTGCTGCGG
AAGCAGCGGACCTTCGACAACGGCAGCATCCCCCACCAGATCCACCTGGGAGAGCTGCACGCCATTCTGC
GGCGGCAGGAAGATTTTTACCCATTCCTGAAGGACAACCGGGAAAAGATCGAGAAGATCCTGACCTTCCG
CATCCCCTACTACGTGGGCCCTCTGGCCAGGGGAAACAGCAGATTCGCCTGGATGACCAGAAAGAGCGAG
GAAACCATCACCCCCTGGAACTTCGAGGAAGTGGTGGACAAGGGCGCTTCCGCCCAGAGCTTCATCGAGC
GGATGACCAACTTCGATAAGAACCTGCCCAACGAGAAGGTGCTGCCCAAGCACAGCCTGCTGTACGAGTA
CTTCACCGTGTATAACGAGCTGACCAAAGTGAAATACGTGACCGAGGGAATGAGAAAGCCCGCCTTCCTG
AGCGGCGAGCAGAAAAAGGCCATCGTGGACCTGCTGTTCAAGACCAACCGGAAAGTGACCGTGAAGCAGC
TGAAAGAGGACTACTTCAAGAAAATCGAGTGCTTCGACTCCGTGGAAATCTCCGGCGTGGAAGATCGGTT
CAACGCCTCCCTGGGCACATACCACGATCTGCTGAAAATTATCAAGGACAAGGACTTCCTGGACAATGAG
GAAAACGAGGACATTCTGGAAGATATCGTGCTGACCCTGACACTGTTTGAGGACAGAGAGATGATCGAGG
AACGGCTGAAAACCTATGCCCACCTGTTCGACGACAAAGTGATGAAGCAGCTGAAGCGGCGGAGATACAC
CGGCTGGGGCAGGCTGAGCCGGAAGCTGATCAACGGCATCCGGGACAAGCAGTCCGGCAAGACAATCCTG
GATTTCCTGAAGTCCGACGGCTTCGCCAACAGAAACTTCATGCAGCTGATCCACGACGACAGCCTGACCT
TTAAAGAGGACATCCAGAAAGCCCAGGTGTCCGGCCAGGGCGATAGCCTGCACGAGCACATTGCCAATCT
GGCCGGCAGCCCCGCCATTAAGAAGGGCATCCTGCAGACAGTGAAGGTGGTGGACGAGCTCGTGAAAGTG
ATGGGCCGGCACAAGCCCGAGAACATCGTGATCGAAATGGCCAGAGAGAACCAGACCACCCAGAAGGGAC
AGAAGAACAGCCGCGAGAGAATGAAGCGGATCGAAGAGGGCATCAAAGAGCTGGGCAGCCAGATCCTGAA
AGAACACCCCGTGGAAAACACCCAGCTGCAGAACGAGAAGCTGTACCTGTACTACCTGCAGAATGGGCGG
GATATGTACGTGGACCAGGAACTGGACATCAACCGGCTGTCCGACTACGATGTGGACCATATCGTGCCTC
AGAGCTTTCTGAAGGACGACTCCATCGACAACAAGGTGCTGACCAGAAGCGACAAGAACCGGGGCAAGAG
CGACAACGTGCCCTCCGAAGAGGTCGTGAAGAAGATGAAGAACTACTGGCGGCAGCTGCTGAACGCCAAG
CTGATTACCCAGAGAAAGTTCGACAATCTGACCAAGGCCGAGAGAGGCGGCCTGAGCGAACTGGATAAGG
CCGGCTTCATCAAGAGACAGCTGGTGGAAACCCGGCAGATCACAAAGCACGTGGCACAGATCCTGGACTC
CCGGATGAACACTAAGTACGACGAGAATGACAAGCTGATCCGGGAAGTGAAAGTGATCACCCTGAAGTCC
AAGCTGGTGTCCGATTTCCGGAAGGATTTCCAGTTTTACAAAGTGCGCGAGATCAACAACTACCACCACG
CCCACGACGCCTACCTGAACGCCGTCGTGGGAACCGCCCTGATCAAAAAGTACCCTAAGCTGGAAAGCGA
GTTCGTGTACGGCGACTACAAGGTGTACGACGTGCGGAAGATGATCGCCAAGAGCGAGCAGGAAATCGGC
AAGGCTACCGCCAAGTACTTCTTCTACAGCAACATCATGAACTTTTTCAAGACCGAGATTACCCTGGCCA
ACGGCGAGATCCGGAAGCGGCCTCTGATCGAGACAAACGGCGAAACCGGGGAGATCGTGTGGGATAAGGG
CCGGGATTTTGCCACCGTGCGGAAAGTGCTGAGCATGCCCCAAGTGAATATCGTGAAAAAGACCGAGGTG
CAGACAGGCGGCTTCAGCAAAGAGTCTATCCTGCCCAAGAGGAACAGCGATAAGCTGATCGCCAGAAAGA
AGGACTGGGACCCTAAGAAGTACGGCGGCTTCGTGAGCCCCACCGTGGCCTATTCTGTGCTGGTGGTGGC
CAAAGTGGAAAAGGGCAAGTCCAAGAAACTGAAGAGTGTGAAAGAGCTGCTGGGGATCACCATCATGGAA
AGAAGCAGCTTCGAGAAGAATCCCATCGACTTTCTGGAAGCCAAGGGCTACAAAGAAGTGAAAAAGGACC
TGATCATCAAGCTGCCTAAGTACTCCCTGTTCGAGCTGGAAAACGGCCGGAAGAGAATGCTGGCCTCAGC
CAGAGAACTGCAGAAGGGAAACGAACTGGCCCTGCCCTCCAAATATGTGAACTTCCTGTACCTGGCCAGC
CACTATGAGAAGCTGAAGGGCTCCCCCGAGGATAATGAGCAGAAACAGCTGTTTGTGGAACAGCACAAGC
ACTACCTGGACGAGATCATCGAGCAGATCAGCGAGTTCTCCAAGAGAGTGATCCTGGCCGACGCTAATCT
GGACAAAGTGCTGTCCGCCTACAACAAGCACCGGGATAAGCCCATCAGAGAGCAGGCCGAGAATATCATC
CACCTGTTTACCCTGACCAATCTGGGAGCCCCTGCCGCCTTCAAGTACTTTGACACCACCATCGACCGGA
AGGAGTACAGAAGCACCAAAGAGGTGCTGGACGCCACCCTGATCCACCAGAGCATCACCGGCCTGTACGA
GACACGGATCGACCTGTCTCAGCTGGGAGGTGACTCTGGCGGCTCAAAAAGAACCGCCGACGGCAGCGAA
TTCGAGCCCAAGAAGAAGAGGAAAGTCTAACCGGTCATCATCACCATCACCATTGAGTTTAAACCCGCTG
ATCAGCCTCGACTGTGCCTTCTAGTTGCCAGCCATCTGTTGTTTGCCCCTCCCCCGTGCCTTCCTTGACC
CTGGAAGGTGCCACTCCCACTGTCCTTTCCTAATAAAATGAGGAAATTGCATCGCATTGTCTGAGTAGGT
GTCATTCTATTCTGGGGGGTGGGGTGGGGCAGGACAGCAAGGGGGAGGATTGGGAAGACAATAGCAGGCA
TGCTGGGGATGCGGTGGGCTCTATGGCTTCTGAGGCGGAAAGAACCAGCTGGGGCTCGATACCGTCGACC
TCTAGCTAGAGCTTGGCGTAATCATGGTCATAGCTGTTTCCTGTGTGAAATTGTTATCCGCTCACAATTC
CACACAACATACGAGCCGGAAGCATAAAGTGTAAAGCCTAGGGTGCCTAATGAGTGAGCTAACTCACATT
AATTGCGTTGCGCTCACTGCCCGCTTTCCAGTCGGGAAACCTGTCGTGCCAGCTGCATTAATGAATCGGC
CAACGCGCGGGGAGAGGCGGTTTGCGTATTGGGCGCTCTTCCGCTTCCTCGCTCACTGACTCGCTGCGCT
CGGTCGTTCGGCTGCGGCGAGCGGTATCAGCTCACTCAAAGGCGGTAATACGGTTATCCACAGAATCAGG
GGATAACGCAGGAAAGAACATGTGAGCAAAAGGCCAGCAAAAGGCCAGGAACCGTAAAAAGGCCGCGTTG
CTGGCGTTTTTCCATAGGCTCCGCCCCCCTGACGAGCATCACAAAAATCGACGCTCAAGTCAGAGGTGGC
GAAACCCGACAGGACTATAAAGATACCAGGCGTTTCCCCCTGGAAGCTCCCTCGTGCGCTCTCCTGTTCC
GACCCTGCCGCTTACCGGATACCTGTCCGCCTTTCTCCCTTCGGGAAGCGTGGCGCTTTCTCATAGCTCA
CGCTGTAGGTATCTCAGTTCGGTGTAGGTCGTTCGCTCCAAGCTGGGCTGTGTGCACGAACCCCCCGTTC
AGCCCGACCGCTGCGCCTTATCCGGTAACTATCGTCTTGAGTCCAACCCGGTAAGACACGACTTATCGCC
ACTGGCAGCAGCCACTGGTAACAGGATTAGCAGAGCGAGGTATGTAGGCGGTGCTACAGAGTTCTTGAAG
TGGTGGCCTAACTACGGCTACACTAGAAGAACAGTATTTGGTATCTGCGCTCTGCTGAAGCCAGTTACCT
TCGGAAAAAGAGTTGGTAGCTCTTGATCCGGCAAACAAACCACCGCTGGTAGCGGTGGTTTTTTTGTTTG
CAAGCAGCAGATTACGCGCAGAAAAAAAGGATCTCAAGAAGATCCTTTGATCTTTTCTACGGGGTCTGAC
ACTCAGTGGAACGAAAACTCACGTTAAGGGATTTTGGTCATGAGATTATCAAAAAGGATCTTCACCTAGA
TCCTTTTAAATTAAAAATGAAGTTTTAAATCAATCTAAAGTATATATGAGTAAACTTGGTCTGACAGTTA
CCAATGCTTAATCAGTGAGGCACCTATCTCAGCGATCTGTCTATTTCGTTCATCCATAGTTGCCTGACTC
CCCGTCGTGTAGATAACTACGATACGGGAGGGCTTACCATCTGGCCCCAGTGCTGCAATGATACCGCGAG
ACCCACGCTCACCGGCTCCAGATTTATCAGCAATAAACCAGCCAGCCGGAAGGGCCGAGCGCAGAAGTGG
TCCTGCAACTTTATCCGCCTCCATCCAGTCTATTAATTGTTGCCGGGAAGCTAGAGTAAGTAGTTCGCCA
GTTAATAGTTTGCGCAACGTTGTTGCCATTGCTACAGGCATCGTGGTGTCACGCTCGTCGTTTGGTATGG
CTTCATTCAGCTCCGGTTCCCAACGATCAAGGCGAGTTACATGATCCCCCATGTTGTGCAAAAAAGCGGT
TAGCTCCTTCGGTCCTCCGATCGTTGTCAGAAGTAAGTTGGCCGCAGTGTTATCACTCATGGTTATGGCA
GCACTGCATAATTCTCTTACTGTCATGCCATCCGTAAGATGCTTTTCTGTGACTGGTGAGTACTCAACCA
AGTCATTCTGAGAATAGTGTATGCGGCGACCGAGTTGCTCTTGCCCGGCGTCAATACGGGATAATACCGC
GCCACATAGCAGAACTTTAAAAGTGCTCATCATTGGAAAACGTTCTTCGGGGCGAAAACTCTCAAGGATC
TTACCGCTGTTGAGATCCAGTTCGATGTAACCCACTCGTGCACCCAACTGATCTTCAGCATCTTTTACTT
TCACCAGCGTTTCTGGGTGAGCAAAAACAGGAAGGCAAAATGCCGCAAAAAAGGGAATAAGGGCGACACG
GAAATGTTGAATACTCATACTCTTCCTTTTTCAATATTATTGAAGCATTTATCAGGGTTATTGTCTCATG
AGCGGATACATATTTGAATGTATTTAGAAAAATAAACAAATAGGGGTTCCGCGCACATTTCCCCGAAAAG
TGCCACCTGACGTCGACGGATCGGGAGATCGATCTCCCGATCCCCTAGGGTCGACTCTCAGTACAATCTG
CTCTGATGCCGCATAGTTAAGCCAGTATCTGCTCCCTGCTTGTGTGTTGGAGGTCGCTGAG
